>Addgene plasmid #73373 | pJK294 | depositor full sequence | sequence record 135109 | pJK294 sequence 4176 bps
TGGCGAATGGG
[124 nt withheld, positions 12-135]
C
[91 nt withheld, positions 137-227]
A
[49 nt withheld, positions 229-277]
CCTTTGACGTTGGAGTCCACGTTCTTT
[37 nt withheld, positions 305-341]
ACCCTATCTCGGTCTATTCTTTTGATTTATAAGGGATTTTGCCGATTTCGGCCTATTGGTTAAAAAATGA
GCTGATTTAACAAAAATTTAACGCGAATTTTAACAAAATATTAACGTTTACAATTTCAGGTGGCACTTTT
CGGGGAAATGTGCGCGGAACCCCTATTTGTTTATTTTTCTAAATACATTCAAATATGTATCCGCTCATGA
GACAATAACCCTGATAAATGCTTCAATAATATTGAAAAAGGAAGAGTATGAGTATTCAACATTTCCGTGT
CGCCCTTATTCCCTTTTTTGCGGCATTTTGCCTTCCTGTTTTTGCTCACCCAGAAACGCTGGTGAAAGTA
AAAGATGCTGAAGATCAGTTGGGTGCACGAGTGGGTTACATCGAACTGGATCTCAACAGCGGTAAGATCC
TTGAGAGTTTTCGCCCCGAAGAACGTTTTCCAATGATGAGCACTTTTAAAGTTCTGCTATGTGGCGCGGT
ATTATCCCGTATTGACGCCGGGCAAGAGCAACTCGGTCGCCGCATACACTATTCTCAGAATGACTTGGTT
GAGTACTCACCAGTCACAGAAAAGCATCTTACGGATGGCATGACAGTAAGAGAATTATGCAGTGCTGCCA
TAACCATGAGTGATAACACTGCGGCCAACTTACTTCTGACAACGATCGGAGGACCGAAGGAGCTAACCGC
TTTTTTGCACAACATGGGGGATCATGTAACTCGCCTTGATCGTTGGGAACCGGAGCTGAATGAAGCCATA
CCAAACGACGAGCGTGACACCACGATGCCTGCAGCAATGGCAACAACGTTGCGCAAACTATTAACTGGCG
AACTACTTACTCTAGCTTCCCGGCAACAATTAATAGACTGGATGGAGGCGGATAAAGTTGCAGGACCACT
TCTGCGCTCGGCCCTTCCGGCTGGCTGGTTTATTGCTGATAAATCTGGAGCCGGTGAGCGTGGGTCTCGC
GGTATCATTGCAGCACTGGGGCCAGATGGTAAGCCCTCCCGTATCGTAGTTATCTACACGACGGGGAGTC
AGGCAACTATGGATGAACGAAATAGACAGATCGCTGAGATAGGTGCCTCACTGATTAAGCATTGGTAACT
GTCAGACCAAGTTTACTCATATATACTTTAGATTGATTTAAAACTTCATTTTTAATTTAAAAGGATCTAG
GTGAAGATCCTTTTTGATAATCTCATGACCAAAATCCCTTAACGTGAGTTTTCGTTCCACTGAGCGTCAG
ACCCCGTAGAAAAGATCAAAGGATCTTCTTGAGATCCTTTTTTTCTGCGCGTAATCTGCTGCTTGCAAAC
AAAAAAACCACCGCTACCAGCGGTGGTTTGTTTGCCGGATCAAGAGCTACCAACTCTTTTTCCGAAGGTA
ACTGGCTTCAGCAGAGCGCAGATACCAAATACTGTCCTTCTAGTGTAGCCGTAGTTAGGCCACCACTTCA
AGAACTCTGTAGCACCGCCTACATACCTCGCTCTGCTAATCCTGTTACCAGTGGCTGCTGCCAGTGGCGA
TAAGTCGTGTCTTACCGGGTTGGACTCAAGACGATAGTTACCGGATAAGGCGCAGCGGTCGGGCTGAACG
GGGGGTTCGTGCACACAGCCCAGCTTGGAGCGAACGACCTACACCGAACTGAGATACCTACAGCGTGAGC
TATGAGAAAGCGCCACGCTTCCCGAAGGGAGAAAGGCGGACAGGTATCCGGTAAGCGGCAGGGTCGGAAC
AGGAGAGCGCACGAGGGAGCTTCCAGGGGGAAACGCCTGGTATCTTTATAGTCCTGTCGGGTTTCGCCAC
CTCTGACTTGAGCGTCGATTTTTGTGATGCTCGTCAGGGGGGCGGAGCCTATGGAAAAACGCCAGCAACG
CGGCCTTTTTACGGTTCCTGGCCTTTTGCTGGCCTTTTGCTCACATGTTCTTTCCTGCGTTATCCCCTGA
TTCTGTGGATAACCGTATTACCGCCTTTGAGTGAGCTGATACCGCTCGCCGCAGCCGAACGACCGAGCGC
AGCGAGTCAGTGAGCGAGGAAGCGGAAGAGCGCCTGATGCGGTATTTTCTCCTTACGCATCTGTGCGGTA
TTTCACACCGCATATATGGTGCACTCTCAGTACAATCTGCTCTGATGCCGCATAGTTAAGCCAGTATACA
CTCCGCTATCGCTACGTGACTGGGTCATGGCTGCGCCCCGACACCCGCCAACACCCGCTGACGCGCCCTG
ACGGGCTTGTCTGCTCCCGGCATCCGCTTACAGACAAGCTGTGACCGTCTCCGGGAGCTGCATGTGTCAG
AGGTTTTCACCGTCATCACCGAAACGCGCGAGGCAGCTGCGGTAAAGCTCATCAGCGTGGTCGTGAAGCG
ATTCACAGATGTCTGCCTGTTCATCCGCGTCCAGCTCGTTGAGTTTCTCCAGAAGCGTTAATGTCTGGCT
TCTGATAAAGCGGGCCATGTTAAGGGCGGTTTTTTCCTGTTTGGTCACTGATGCCTCCGTGTAAGGGGGA
TTTCTGTTCATGGGGGTAATGATACCGATGAAACGAGAGAGGATGCTCACGATACGGGTTACTGATGATG
AACATGCCCGGTTACTGGAACGTTGTGAGGGTAAACAACTGGCGGTATGGATGCGGCGGGACCAGAGAAA
AATCACTCAGGGTCAATGCCAGCGCTTCGTTAATACAGATGTAGGTGTTCCACAGGGTAGCCAGCAGCAT
CCTGCGATGCAGATCCGGAACATAATGGTGCAGGGCGCTGACTTCCGCGTTTCCAGACTTTACGAAACAC
GGAAACCGAAGACCATTCATGTTGTTGCTCAGGTCGCAGACGTTTTGCAGCAGCAGTCGCTTCACGTTCG
CTCGCGTATCGGTGATTCATTCTGCTAACCAGTAAGGCAACCCCGCCAGCCTAGCCGGGTCCTCAACGAC
AGGAGCACGATCATGCGCACCCGTGGCCAGGACCCAACGCTGCCCGAGATCTCGATCCCGCGAAATTAAT
ACGACTCACTATAGGGAGACCACAACGGTTTCCCTCTAGAAATAATTTTGTTTAACTTTAAGAAGGAGAT
ATACATATGATGAGCGAAACCGCCCCCCTGCCCTCTGCTTCCAGTGCTTTAGAAGATAAAGCAGCCTCTG
CCCCCGTTGTGGGCATTATCATGGGCAGCCAGTCAGACTGGGAAACCATGCGCCATGCAGACGCATTGCT
GACAGAGCTGGAAATTCCGCATGAAACCCTCATTGTTTCTGCAGATCGTACGCCAGACCGGTTGGCGGAT
TATGCGCGTACGGCAGCCGAACGCGGCCTGAATGTGATTATTGCTGGGGCCGGTGGAGCTGCAGATCTGC
CGGGTATGTGTGCGGCATGGACACGCCTGCCCGTGCTGGGTGTTCCAGTAGAATCTCGCGCTCTTAAAGG
CATGGACAGCCTGCTTTCCATTGTGCAGATGCCCGGCGGCGTGCCTGTGGGCACTTTGGCTATTGGGGCA
TCCGGCGCCAAAAATGCCGCCTTGCTGGCCGCCTCCATTCTTGCACTGTATAACCCGGCCCTTGCCGCAC
GCCTTGAAACATGGCGCGCATTGCAGACGGCCTCTGTCCCCAACTCTCCCATTACCGAAGATAAATGAGA
ATTCGAGCTCCGTCGACAAGCTTGCGGCCGCACTCGAGCACCACCACCACCACCACTGAGATCCGGCTGC
TAACAAAGCCCGAAAGGAAGCTGAGTTGGCTGCTGCCACCGCTGAGCAATAACTAGCATAACCCCTTGGG
GCCTCTAAACGGGTCTTGAGGGGTTTTTTGCTGAAAGGAGGAACTATATCCGGAT
Features (pLannotate 1.2.2; 13 found; start..end, strand, type, name):
     12..467     +  rep_origin     f1 ori (sequence partly withheld): f1 bacteriophage origin of replication; arrow indicates direction of (+) strand synthesis
    494..598     +  promoter       AmpR promoter: bla
    599..1459    +  CDS            AmpR: β-lactamase; bla; confers resistance to ampicillin, carbenicillin, and related antibiotics
   1630..2218    +  rep_origin     ori: high-copy-number ColE1/pMB1/pBR322/pUC origin of replication
   2404..2546    -  misc_feature   bom: basis of mobility region from pBR322
   2648..2839    -  CDS            rop: Rop protein, which maintains plasmids at low copy number; rop
   2856..3236    +  CDS            YPB1_ECOLX: Protein predicted: Swiss-Prot protein existence level 4. From Escherichia coli.
   3348..3366    +  promoter       T7 promoter: promoter for bacteriophage T7 RNA polymerase
   3398..3420    +  RBS            RBS: efficient ribosome binding site from bacteriophage T7 gene 10 (Olins and Rangwala, 1989)
   3500..3961    +  CDS            purE (fragment): PURE_ECOLI - Experimental evidence at protein level: Swiss-Prot protein existence level 1. Catalyzes the conversion of N5-carboxyaminoimidazole ribonucleotide (N5-CAIR) to 4-carboxy-5-aminoimidazole ribonucleotide (CAIR). From Escherichia coli (strain K12).
   4020..4037    +  CDS            9xHis (fragment): 9xHis affinity tag
   4047..4096    +  CDS            SET1 (fragment): solubility-enhancement tag derived from T7 phage gene 10B
   4104..4151    +  terminator     T7 terminator: transcription terminator for bacteriophage T7 RNA polymerase
