[The description below was written by a language model from this plasmid's Addgene catalogue record and pLannotate feature annotations shown in this document.]
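Description:
pJK294 is a bacterial expression plasmid built on the pET23a backbone (4,176 bp in total) that produces a double active-site mutant of N5-carboxyaminoimidazole ribonucleotide mutase (PurE) from Acetobacter aceti 1023. The plasmid carries the ColE1/pMB1-type origin together with the pBR322-derived bom and rop regions, an f1 phage origin, and the β-lactamase gene under its own promoter for ampicillin selection. The record lists DH5alpha as the propagation strain and gives the copy number as unknown.

The purE coding sequence was inserted between the NdeI and HindIII sites, both of which are retained. This places it downstream of the T7 promoter and the strong T7 gene 10 ribosome binding site, and upstream of the T7 terminator. Expression therefore requires a host that supplies T7 RNA polymerase. The encoded enzyme, which interconverts N5-CAIR and CAIR in de novo purine biosynthesis, carries His59 to Asp and His89 to Asp substitutions and an additional N-terminal methionine. A silent change at Ser57 introduces an extra, non-unique PstI site. The automated annotation labels the insert as a fragment of E. coli PurE, which reflects homology matching rather than the stated Acetobacter source.

The vector's polyhistidine sequence is annotated downstream of the insert, but the record lists no tag and does not say whether the sequence is read in frame with the protein or lies beyond a stop codon. The "SET1" fragment annotated just before the terminator likely reflects T7-derived vector sequence rather than a designed fusion. The construct is suited to overproducing the H59D,H89D variant for biochemical or structural comparison with the wild-type enzyme, although the record does not spell out specific experiments.
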