Addgene plasmid #73373: pJK294
Purpose: Produces Acetobacter aceti 1023 N5-carboxyaminoimidazole ribonucleotide mutase, His59>Asp/His89>Asp mutant (AaPurE1-H59D,H89D)
Depositing lab: T. J. Kappock. Depositing organization: Washington University in Saint Louis.
Backbone
  Vector backbone: pET23a
  Backbone size w/o insert (bp): 3666
  Total vector size (bp): 4176
  Vector type: Bacterial Expression
Growth in bacteria
  Bacterial resistance: Ampicillin, 100 μg/mL
  Growth temperature: 37°C
  Growth strain: DH5alpha
  Copy number: Unknown
Gene/Insert
  Gene/Insert name: N5-carboxyaminoimidazole ribonucleotide mutase (alt names: purE; AZ09_02690)
  Species: Acetobacter aceti 1023
  Mutation: changed histidine-59 to aspartate and histidine-89 to aspartate, additional N-terminal methionine
  GenBank ID: AAZ04483.1 KDE21029.1
  Promoter: T7
  Cloning method: Restriction Enzyme; 5′ cloning site NdeI (not destroyed); 3′ cloning site HindIII (not destroyed)
  Sequencing primers: 5′ T7 promoter; 3′ T7 terminator
Terms and licenses: Academic/Nonprofit Terms; Industry Terms: Not Available to Industry
Depositor comments: Contains an additional silent mutation in Ser57 that adds a nonunique PstI site.
How to cite: pJK294 was a gift from T. J. Kappock (Addgene plasmid # 73373 ; http://n2t.net/addgene:73373 ; RRID:Addgene_73373)
