>Addgene plasmid #73373 | pJK294 | addgene partial sequence | sequence record 138405 | T7 5'-TAATACGACTCACTATAGGG-3'
TTTTGTTTAACTTTAAGAAGGAGATATACATATGATGAGCGAAACCGCCCCCCTGCCCTCTGCTTCCAGT
GCTTTAGAAGATAAAGCAGCCTCTGCCCCCGTTGTGGGCATTATCATGGGCAGCCAGTCAGACTGGGAAA
CCATGCGCCATGCAGACGCATTGCTGACAGAGCTGGAAATTCCGCATGAAACCCTCATTGTTTCTGCAGA
TCGTACGCCAGACCGGTTGGCGGATTATGCGCGTACGGCAGCCGAACGCGGCCTGAATGTGATTATTGCT
GGGGCCGGTGGAGCTGCAGATCTGCCGGGTATGTGTGCGGCATGGACACGCCTGCCCGTGCTGGGTGTTC
CAGTAGAATCTCGCGCTCTTAAAGGCATGGACAGCCTGCTTTCCATTGTGCAGATGCCCGGCGGCGTGCC
TGTGGGCACTTTGGCTATTGGGGCATCCGGCGCCAAAAATGCCGCCTTGCTGGCCGCCTCCATTCTTGCA
CTGTATAACCCGGCCCTTGCCGCACGCCTTGAAACATGGCGCGCATTGCAGACGGCCTCTGTCCCCAACT
CTCCCATTACCGAAGATAAATGAGAATTCGAGCTCCGTCGACAAGCTTGCGGCCGCACTCGAGCACCACC
ACCACCACCACTGAGATCCGGCTGCTAACAAAGCCCGAAAGGAAGCTGAGTTGGCTGCTGCCACCGCTGA
GCAATAACTAGCATAACCCCTTGGGGCCTCTAAACGGGTCTTGAGGGGTTTTTTGCTGAAAGGAGGAACT
ATATCCGGATTGGCGAATGGG
[124 nt withheld, positions 792-915]
C
[91 nt withheld, positions 917-1007]
AGGGTGATGGTTCACGTA
