>Addgene plasmid #73373 | pJK294 | addgene partial sequence | sequence record 138406 | T7term 5'-GCTAGTTATTGCTCAGCGG-3'
TTTGTTAGCAGCCGGATCTCAGTGGTGGTGGTGGTGGTGCTCGAGTGCGGCCGCAAGCTTGTCGACGGAG
CTCGAATTCTCATTTATCTTCGGTAATGGGAGAGTTGGGGACAGAGGCCGTCTGCAATGCGCGCCATGTT
TCAAGGCGTGCGGCAAGGGCCGGGTTATACAGTGCAAGAATGGAGGCGGCCAGCAAGGCGGCATTTTTGG
CGCCGGATGCCCCAATAGCCAAAGTGCCCACAGGCACGCCGCCGGGCATCTGCACAATGGAAAGCAGGCT
GTCCATGCCTTTAAGAGCGCGAGATTCTACTGGAACACCCAGCACGGGCAGGCGTGTCCATGCCGCACAC
ATACCCGGCAGATCTGCAGCTCCACCGGCCCCAGCAATAATCACATTCAGGCCGCGTTCGGCTGCCGTAC
GCGCATAATCCGCCAACCGGTCTGGCGTACGATCTGCAGAAACAATGAGGGTTTCATGCGGAATTTCCAG
CTCTGTCAGCAATGCGTCTGCATGGCGCATGGTTTCCCAGTCTGACTGGCTGCCCATGATAATGCCCACA
ACGGGGGCAGAGGCTGCTTTATCTTCTAAAGCACTGGAAGCAGAGGGCAGGGGGGCGGTTTCGCTCATCA
TATGTATATCTCCTTCTTAAAGTTAAACAAAATTATTTCTAGAGGGAAACCGTTGTGGTCTCCCTATAGT
GAGTCGTATTAATTTCGCGGGATCGAGATCTCGGGCAGCGTTGGGTCCTGGCCACGGGTGCGCATGATCG
TGCTCCTGTCGTTGAGGACCCGGCTAGGCTGGCGGGGTTGCCTTACTGGTTAGCAGAATGAATCACCGAT
ACGCGAGCGAACGTGAAGCGACTGCTGCTGCAAAACGTCTGCGACCTGAGCAACAACATGAATGGTCTTC
GGTTTCCGTGTTTCGTAAAGTCTGGAAACGCGGAAGTCAGCGCCCTGCACCATTATGTTCCGGATCTGCA
TCGCAGGATGCTGCTGGCTACCCTGTGGAACACCTACATCTGT
